>Addgene plasmid #134131 | pIW095 | addgene full sequence | sequence record 270311 | Addgene NGS Result
AGCGTCGATTTTTGTGATGCTCGTCAGGGGGGCGGAGCCTATGGAAAAACGCCAGCAACGCGGCCTTTTT
ACGGTTCCTGGCCTTTTGCTGGCCTTTTGCTCACATGTTCTTTCCTGCGTTATCCCCTGATTCTGTGGAT
AACCGTATTACCGCCTTTGAGTGAGCTGATACCGCTCGCCGCAGCCGAACGACCGAGCGCAGCGAGTCAG
TGAGCGAGGAAGCGGAAGAGCGCCTGATGCGGTATTTTCTCCTTACGCATCTGTGCGGTATTTCACACCG
CAATGGTGCACTCTCAGTACAATCTGCTCTGATGCCGCATAGTTAAGCCAGTATACACTCCGCTATCGCT
ACGTGACTGGGTCATGGCTGCGCCCCGACACCCGCCAACACCCGCTGACGCGCCCTGACGGGCTTGTCTG
CTCCCGGCATCCGCTTACAGACAAGCTGTGACCGTCTCCGGGAGCTGCATGTGTCAGAGGTTTTCACCGT
CATCACCGAAACGCGCGAGGCAGCTGCGGTAAAGCTCATCAGCGTGGTCGTGAAGCGATTCACAGATGTC
TGCCTGTTCATCCGCGTCCAGCTCGTTGAGTTTCTCCAGAAGCGTTAATGTCTGGCTTCTGATAAAGCGG
GCCATGTTAAGGGCGGTTTTTTCCTGTTTGGTCACTGATGCCTCCGTGTAAGGGGGATTTCTGTTCATGG
GGTAATGATACCGATGAAACGAGAGAGGATGCTCACGATACGGGTTACTGATGATGAACATGCCCGGTTA
CTGGAACGTTGTGAGGGTAAACAACTGGCGGTATGGATGCGGCGGGACCAGAGAAAAATCACTCAGGGTC
AATGCCAGCGCTTCGTTAATACAGATGTAGGTGTTGGCACCATGCATCGATCCCGCGAAATTAATACGAC
TCACTATAGGGAGACCACAACGGTTTCCCTCTAGAAATAATTTTGTTTAACTTTAAGAAGGAGATATACA
TATGGAGGCGGAGGTCGATAAGCTGGAACTGATGTTCCAGAAAGCTGAGTCTGATCTGGATTACATTCAA
TACAGGCTGGAATATGAAATCAAGACTAATCATCCTGATTCAGCAAGTGAGAAAAATCCAGTTACACTCT
TAAAGGAATTGTCAGTGATAAAGTCTCGATATCAAACTTTGTATGCCCGCTTTAAACCAGTTGCTGTTGA
GCAGAAAGAGAGTAAGAGCCGCATTTGTGCTACTGTGAAAAAGACTATGAATATGATACAAAAACTACAG
AAGCAAACAGACCTGGAGCTGTCACCACTGACTAAAGAAGAGAAAACTGCGGCAGAGCAATTCAAATTTC
ACATGCCAGATTTATGAGGATCCGGGCCCTGTACAAGATCCTGTAAAACGACGGCCAGTGAATTGGAATT
CGCTAGCTCTAGAAATAATTTTGTTTAACTTTAAGAAGGAGATATACATATGGGCAGCAGCCATCATCAT
CATCATCACAGCAGCGGATCTGGTGGTGGTGGTGGTGAAAACCTGTACTTCCAGGGATCCATGGTGAGCA
AGGGCGAGGAGCTGTTCACCGGGGTGGTGCCCATCCTGGTCGAGCTGGACGGCGACGTAAACGGCCACAA
GTTCAGCGTGTCCGGCGAGGGCGAGGGCGATGCCACCTACGGCAAGCTGACCCTGAAGTTCATCTGCACC
ACCGGCAAGCTGCCCGTGCCCTGGCCCACCCTCGTGACCACCCTGACCTACGGCGTGCAGTGCTTCAGCC
GCTACCCCGACCACATGAAGCAGCACGACTTCTTCAAGTCCGCCATGCCCGAAGGCTACGTCCAGGAGCG
CACCATCTTCTTCAAGGACGACGGCAACTACAAGACCCGCGCCGAGGTGAAGTTCGAGGGCGACACCCTG
GTGAACCGCATCGAGCTGAAGGGCATCGACTTCAAGGAGGACGGCAACATCCTGGGGCACAAGCTGGAGT
ACAACTACAACAGCCACAACGTCTATATCATGGCCGACAAGCAGAAGAACGGCATCAAGGTGAACTTCAA
GATCCGCCACAACATCGAGGACGGCAGCGTGCAGCTCGCCGACCACTACCAGCAGAACACCCCCATCGGC
GACGGCCCCGTGCTGCTGCCCGACAACCACTACCTGAGCACCCAGTCCGCCCTGAGCAAAGACCCCAACG
AGAAGCGCGATCACATGGTCCTGCTGGAGTTCGTGACCGCCGCCGGGATCACTCTCGGCATGGACGAGCT
GTACAAGGGTAGTGGTAGTGGTAGTCATATGGCCTCGTCAGATCTGGAACAATTATGCTCTCATGTTAAT
GAAAAGATTGGCAATATTAAGAAAACCTTATCATTAAGAAACTGTGGCCAGGAACCTACCTTGAAAACTG
TATTAAATAAAATAGGAGATGAGATCATTGTAATAAATGAACTTCTAAATAAATTGGAATTGGAAATTCA
GTATCAAGAACAAACCAACAATTCACTCAAGGAACTCTGTGAATCTCTTGAAGAAGATTACAAAGACATA
GAACATCTTAAAGAAAACGTTCCTTCCCATTTGCCTCAAGTAACAGTAACCCAGAGCTGTGTTAAGGGAT
CAGATCTTGATCCTGAAGAACCAATCAAAGTTGAAGAACCTGAACCCGTAAAGAAGCCTCCCAAAGAGCA
AAGAAGTATTAAGGAAATGCCATTTATAACTTGTGATGAGTTCAATGGTGTTCCTTCGTACATGAAATCC
GCCTTAACCTATAATCAAATTAATGATGTTATTAAAGAAATCAACAAGGCAGTAATTAGTAAATATAAAA
TCCTACATCAGCCAAAAAAGTCTATGAATTCTGTGACCAGAAATCTCTATCACAGATTTATTGATGAAGA
AACGAAGGATACCAAAGGTCGTTATTTTATAGTGGAAGCTGACATAAAGGAGTTCACAACTTTGAAAGCT
GACAAGAAGTTTCACGTGTTACTGAATATTTTACGACACTGCCGGAGGCTATCAGAGGTCCGAGGGGGAG
GACTTACTCGTTATGTTATAACCTGAAAGCTTCGCCAGGGTTTTCCCAGTCGAGCTCGATATCGGTACCA
GCGGATAACAATTTCACATCCGGATTCGCGAACGCGTCTCGAGAGATCCGGCTGCTAACAAAGCCCGAAA
GGAAGCTGAGTTGGCTGCTGCCACCGCTGAGCAATAACTAGCATAACCCCTTGGGGCCTCTAAACGGGTC
TTGAGGGGTTTTTTGCTGAAAGGAGGAACTATATCCGACTAGTAGCCCGCCTAATGAGCGGGCTTTTTTT
TAATTCCCCTATTTGTTTATTTTTCTAAATACATTCAAATATGTATCCGCTCATGAGACAATAACCCTGA
TAAATGCTTCAATAATATTGAAAAAGGAAGAGTATGAGTATTCAACATTTCCGTGTCGCCCTTATTCCCT
TTTTTGCGGCATTTTGCCTTCCTGTTTTTGCTCACCCAGAAACGCTCGTGAAAGTAAAAGACGCAGAGGA
CCAATTGGGGGCACGAGTGGGATACATAGAACTGGACTTGAATAGCGGTAAAATCCTTGAGAGTTTTCGC
CCTGAAGAGCGTTTTCCAATGATGAGCACTTTCAAAGTTCTGCTATGTGGAGCAGTATTATCCCGTGTAG
ATGCGGGGCAAGAGCAACTCGGACGACGAATACACTATTCGCAGAATGACTTGGTTGAATACTCCCCAGT
GACAGAAAAGCACCTTACGGACGGAATGACGGTAAGAGAATTATGTAGTGCCGCCATAACGATGAGTGAT
AACACTGCGGCGAACTTACTTCTGACAACCATCGGTGGACCGAAGGAATTAACCGCTTTTTTGCACAATA
TGGGAGACCATGTAACTCGCCTTGACCGTTGGGAACCAGAACTGAATGAAGCCATACCAAACGACGAGCG
AGACACCACAATGCCTGCGGCAATGGCAACAACATTACGCAAACTATTAACTGGCGAACTACTTACTCTG
GCTTCACGGCAACAATTAATAGACTGGCTTGAAGCGGATAAAGTTGCAGGACCACTACTGCGTTCGGCAC
TTCCTGCTGGCTGGTTTATTGCTGATAAATCTGGGGCAGGAGAGCGTGGTTCACGGGGTATCATTGCCGC
ACTTGGACCAGATGGTAAGCCTTCCCGTATCGTAGTTATCTACACGACGGGTAGTCAGGCAACTATGGAC
GAACGAAATAGACAGATTGCTGAAATAGGGGCTTCACTGATTAAGCATTGGTAAACCGATACAATTAAAG
GCTCCTTTTGGAGCCTTTTTTTTTGGACGGACCGGTAGAAAAGATCAAAGGATCTTCTTGAGATCCTTTT
TTTCTGCGCGTAATCTGCTGCTTGCAAACAAAAAAACCACCGCTACCAGCGGTGGTTTGTTTGCCGGATC
AAGAGCTACCAACTCTTTTTCCGAAGGTAACTGGCTTCAGCAGAGCGCAGATACCAAATACTGTCCTTCT
AGTGTAGCCGTAGTTAGGCCACCACTTCAAGAACTCTGTAGCACCGCCTACATACCTCGCTCTGCTAATC
CTGTTACCAGTGGCTGCTGCCAGTGGCGATAAGTCGTGTCTTACCGGGTTGGACTCAAGACGATAGTTAC
CGGATAAGGCGCAGCGGTCGGGCTGAACGGGGGGTTCGTGCACACAGCCCAGCTTGGAGCGAACGACCTA
CACCGAACTGAGATACCTACAGCGTGAGCTATGAGAAAGCGCCACGCTTCCCGAAGGGAGAAAGGCGGAC
AGGTATCCGGTAAGCGGCAGGGTCGGAACAGGAGAGCGCACGAGGGAGCTTCCAGGGGGAAACGCCTGGT
ATCTTTATAGTCCTGTCGGGTTTCGCCACCTCTGACTTG
Features (pLannotate 1.2.2; 20 found; start..end, strand, type, name):
    233..372     -  misc_feature   bom: basis of mobility region from pBR322
    474..665     -  CDS            rop: Rop protein, which maintains plasmids at low copy number; rop
    705..815     +  CDS            mbeC (fragment): MBEC_ECOLX - Experimental evidence at protein level: Swiss-Prot protein existence level 1. Required for efficient mobilization of ColE1 plasmid and is thus essential to promote the specific transfer of the plasmid during conjugation. Probably functions by inducing DNA bending, helping the MbeA relaxase to melt the DNA around the nic site and cleave the phosphodiester bond. Binds specifically double-stranded DNA (dsDNA) containing the ColE1 oriT but does not recognize the inverted repeat (IR). From Escherichia coli.
    902..920     +  promoter       T7 promoter: promoter for bacteriophage T7 RNA polymerase
    952..974     +  RBS            RBS: efficient ribosome binding site from bacteriophage T7 gene 10 (Olins and Rangwala, 1989)
    982..1344    +  CDS            SKA2: SKA2_HUMAN - Also known as FAM33A. Experimental evidence at protein level: Swiss-Prot protein existence level 1. Component of the SKA1 complex, a microtubule-binding subcomplex of the outer kinetochore that is essential for proper chromosome segregation (PubMed:17093495, PubMed:19289083, PubMed:23085020). Required for timely anaphase onset during mitosis, when chromosomes undergo bipolar attachment on spindle microtubules leading to silencing of the spindle checkpoint (PubMed:17093495). The SKA1 complex is a direct component of the kinetochore-microtubule interface and directly associates with
   1372..1393    -  CDS            lacZα (fragment): LacZα fragment of β-galactosidase; lacZ fragment
   1420..1442    +  RBS            RBS: efficient ribosome binding site from bacteriophage T7 gene 10 (Olins and Rangwala, 1989)
   1462..1478    +  CDS            capTEV™ (fragment): composite tag for in vivo biotinylation, TEV protease cleavage, and 6xHis tagging
   1491..1507    -  CDS            9xHis (fragment): 9xHis affinity tag
   1507..1525    +  CDS            TEV site (fragment): tobacco etch virus (TEV) protease recognition and cleavage site
   1531..2247    +  CDS            EGFP: EGFP is a basic (constitutively fluorescent) green fluorescent protein published in 1996, derived from Aequorea victoria. It is reported to be a rapidly-maturing weak dimer with moderate acid sensitivity.
   2269..3033    +  CDS            SKA1: SKA1_HUMAN - Also known as C18orf24. Experimental evidence at protein level: Swiss-Prot protein existence level 1. Component of the SKA1 complex, a microtubule-binding subcomplex of the outer kinetochore that is essential for proper chromosome segregation (PubMed:17093495, PubMed:19289083, PubMed:23085020). Required for timely anaphase onset during mitosis, when chromosomes undergo bipolar attachment on spindle microtubules leading to silencing of the spindle checkpoint (PubMed:17093495). The SKA1 complex is a direct component of the kinetochore-microtubule interface and directly associates wi
   3043..3061    -  CDS            lacZα (fragment): LacZα fragment of β-galactosidase; lacZ fragment
   3131..3180    +  CDS            SET1 (fragment): solubility-enhancement tag derived from T7 phage gene 10B
   3188..3235    +  terminator     T7 terminator: transcription terminator for bacteriophage T7 RNA polymerase
   3302..3393    +  promoter       AmpR promoter: bla
   3394..4251    +  CDS            bla: BLAT_ECOLX - Experimental evidence at protein level: Swiss-Prot protein existence level 1. TEM-type are the most prevalent beta-lactamases in enterobacteria; they hydrolyze the beta-lactam bond in susceptible beta-lactam antibiotics, thus conferring resistance to penicillins and cephalosporins. TEM-3 and TEM-4 are capable of hydrolyzing cefotaxime and ceftazidime. TEM-5 is capable of hydrolyzing ceftazidime. TEM-6 is capable of hydrolyzing ceftazidime and aztreonam. TEM-8/CAZ-2, TEM- 16/CAZ-7 and TEM-24/CAZ-6 are markedly active against ceftazidime. IRT- 4 shows resistance to beta-lactamase in
   4258..4297    +  terminator     fd terminator: central terminator from bacteriophage fd (Otsuka and Kunisawa, 1982)
   4328..47      +  rep_origin     ori (across the origin): high-copy-number ColE1/pMB1/pBR322/pUC origin of replication
