[The description below was written by a language model from this plasmid's Addgene catalogue record and pLannotate feature annotations shown in this document.]
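Description:
pIW095 is a bacterial co-expression plasmid built on pST39, a polycistronic T7 vector designed for producing multi-subunit complexes in E. coli. It replicates from a ColE1/pMB1-type origin and carries the pBR322-derived bom region and the rop gene. The catalogue lists it as high copy, although rop is normally associated with copy-number restraint. Selection is by ampicillin through the bla β-lactamase gene, which has its own promoter and is followed by an fd terminator.

The payload is a single transcription unit driven by one T7 promoter and closed by a T7 terminator, so expression requires a host that supplies T7 RNA polymerase. Within this unit, two open reading frames are each preceded by their own T7 gene 10 ribosome binding site, allowing independent translation from the shared mRNA. The first cistron encodes untagged human SKA2. The second encodes human SKA1 fused at its N terminus to EGFP. Upstream of EGFP are short matches to a His tag and a TEV protease site, consistent with the recorded "His-GFP-Ska1" design, which would allow affinity purification and potentially tag removal. The small lacZα and gene 10 fragments annotated between cassettes are most likely polylinker or backbone remnants rather than functional elements.

The record lists an R155A mutation but does not say which protein carries it. The associated study examines tubulin-interacting surfaces of Ska1, which suggests Ska1. The construct is intended for producing fluorescent recombinant Ska1–Ska2 complex, suited to in vitro studies of how this kinetochore complex binds and tracks microtubules.
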