Addgene plasmid #134131: pIW095
Purpose: Bacterial expression of GFP-Ska1 and Ska2
Depositing lab: Iain Cheeseman. Depositing organization: Whitehead Institute for Biomedical Research. Publication: Microtubule Tip Tracking by the Spindle and Kinetochore Protein Ska1 Requires Diverse Tubulin-Interacting Surfaces. Monda JK, Whitney IP, Tarasovetc EV, Wilson-Kubalek E, Milligan RA, Grishchuk EL, Cheeseman IM. Curr Biol. 2017 Dec 4;27(23):3666-3675.e6. doi: 10.1016/j.cub.2017.10.018. Epub 2017 Nov 16. PubMed 29153323.
Backbone
  Vector backbone: pST39
  Backbone manufacturer: Song Tan (Addgene plasmid # 64009)
  Vector type: Bacterial Expression
Growth in bacteria
  Bacterial resistance: Ampicillin, 100 μg/mL
  Growth temperature: 37°C
  Growth strain: DH5alpha
  Copy number: High Copy
Gene/Insert
  Gene/Insert name: His-GFP-human Ska1 ; human Ska2
  Species: H. sapiens (human)
  Mutation: R155A
  Tag / fusion protein: GFP (N terminal on insert)
  Cloning method: Restriction Enzyme; 5′ cloning site unknown (unknown if destroyed); 3′ cloning site unknown (unknown if destroyed)
Terms and licenses: Academic/Nonprofit Terms; Industry Terms: Not Available to Industry
How to cite: pIW095 was a gift from Iain Cheeseman (Addgene plasmid # 134131 ; http://n2t.net/addgene:134131 ; RRID:Addgene_134131)
